Addgene plasmid #53430: WNT11-bio-His
Purpose: Expresses full-length Protein Wnt-11 precursor ectodomain in mammalian cells. C-terminal rat Cd4d3+4 tag, biotinylation sequence and His tag.
Depositing lab: Gavin Wright. Depositing organization: Wellcome Sanger Institute. Publication: A human platelet receptor protein microarray identifies FcepsilonR1alpha as an activating PEAR1 ligand. Sun Y, Vandenbriele C, Kauskot A, Verhamme P, Hoylaerts MF, Wright GJ. Mol Cell Proteomics. 2015 Feb 23. pii: mcp.M114.046946. 10.1074/mcp.M114.046946 PubMed 25713122.
Backbone
  Vector backbone: pTT3
  Backbone manufacturer: Yves Durocher, NRC
  Backbone size w/o insert (bp): 6618
  Total vector size (bp): 7700
  Modifications to backbone: Rat CD4 d3+4, enzymatic biotinylation sequence, linker and His tag (CD4d3+4-BioLHis).
  Vector type: Mammalian Expression
Growth in bacteria
  Bacterial resistance: Ampicillin, 100 μg/mL
  Growth temperature: 37°C
  Growth strain: Top10
  Copy number: High Copy
Gene/Insert
  Gene/Insert name: WNT11 (alt name: Protein Wnt-11 precursor)
  Species: H. sapiens (human)
  Insert size (bp): 1082
  Entrez Gene: WNT11 (a.k.a. HWNT11)
  Promoter: CMV
  Tag / fusion protein: rat CD4 d3+4 (C terminal on backbone); enzymatic biotinylation sequence (C terminal on backbone); His tag (C terminal on backbone)
  Cloning method: Restriction Enzyme; 5′ cloning site NotI (not destroyed); 3′ cloning site AscI (not destroyed)
  Sequencing primers: 5′ CMV-fwd
Resource information
  A portion of this plasmid was derived from a plasmid made by: Insert was chemically synthesised.
Terms and licenses: Academic/Nonprofit Terms; Industry Terms: Not Available to Industry
Depositor comments: Article ref 172
How to cite: WNT11-bio-His was a gift from Gavin Wright (Addgene plasmid # 53430 ; http://n2t.net/addgene:53430 ; RRID:Addgene_53430)
