[The description below was written by a language model from this plasmid's Addgene catalogue record and pLannotate feature annotations shown in this document.]
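Description:
WNT11-bio-His is a mammalian expression plasmid built on the pTT3 backbone for producing a soluble, tagged recombinant form of human Wnt-11 in cultured mammalian cells. It is maintained in E. coli through a high-copy ColE1/pUC-type origin and selected with ampicillin via the β-lactamase gene. The backbone also carries a fragment of the Epstein-Barr virus oriP, an element that supports episomal retention in cells supplying EBNA1 and is a hallmark of transient-expression vectors of this family. Remnants of lac regulatory sequences and other short cloning-vector fragments are annotated but have no evident role in the payload.

Expression is driven by the CMV immediate-early enhancer and promoter, followed by adenovirus-derived leader and splice sequences and a chimeric intron fragment, which generally improve transcript processing and yield. A short match to a mouse immunoglobulin heavy-chain signal sequence is annotated in this intron region, upstream of the insert. The chemically synthesised WNT11 coding region, about 1.1 kb and described as the full-length precursor, is inserted between NotI and AscI sites that remain intact. It is fused at its C terminus to backbone-encoded rat CD4 domains 3 and 4, then an enzymatic biotinylation sequence, a linker and a His tag. The feature table detects the Cd4 portion spanning the sequence origin but does not separately annotate the biotinylation and His segments. A rabbit β-globin polyadenylation signal terminates the transcript.

The tags serve complementary purposes: CD4 d3+4 provides a common antibody-recognisable spacer, the biotinylation site permits oriented capture on streptavidin surfaces, and the His tag enables metal-affinity purification. The associated publication describes a human platelet receptor protein microarray used to identify extracellular receptor-ligand interactions.
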