Features (pLannotate 1.2.2; 19 found; start..end, strand, type, name):
    713..768     +  polyA_signal   β-globin poly(A) signal: rabbit β-globin polyadenylation signal (Gil and Proudfoot, 1987)
   1282..2963    -  rep_origin     oriP (fragment): Epstein-Barr virus oriP replication origin (Yates et al., 2000)
   3090..3194    +  promoter       AmpR promoter: bla
   3195..4055    +  CDS            AmpR: β-lactamase; bla; confers resistance to ampicillin, carbenicillin, and related antibiotics
   4226..4814    +  rep_origin     ori: high-copy-number ColE1/pMB1/pBR322/pUC origin of replication
   4997..5089    +  CDS            lacI (fragment): lac repressor; lacI; The lac repressor binds to the lac operator to inhibit transcription in E. coli. This inhibition can be relieved by adding lactose or isopropyl-β-D-thiogalactopyranoside (IPTG).
   5102..5123    +  protein_bind   CAP binding site: CAP binding activates transcription in the presence of cAMP. E. coli catabolite activator protein
   5138..5168    +  promoter       lac promoter: promoter for the E. coli lac operon
   5176..5192    +  protein_bind   lac operator: The lac repressor binds to the lac operator to inhibit transcription in E. coli. This inhibition can be relieved by adding lactose or isopropyl-β-D-thiogalactopyranoside (IPTG). lac repressor encoded by lacI
   5262..5278    +  promoter       tet promoter (fragment): E. coli promoter for tetracycline efflux protein gene
   5288..5313    -  CDS            bla(M) (fragment): β-lactamase lacking the signal sequence; bla(M); allows cytosolic expression of β-lactamase
   5487..5866    +  enhancer       CMV enhancer: human cytomegalovirus immediate early enhancer
   5868..6067    +  promoter       CMV promoter: human cytomegalovirus (CMV) immediate early promoter
   6135..6173    +  misc_feature   Ad SA (fragment): adenovirus major late transcript splice acceptor (Friedrich and Soriano, 1991)
   6206..6415    -  CDS            PTP (fragment): TERM_ADE02 - Experimental evidence at protein level: Swiss-Prot protein existence level 1. Protein covalently bound to the viral DNA that acts as a primer for viral genomic replication by DNA strand displacement. Assembles on the viral origin of replication in an initiation complex with viral polymerase, DBP, host NFIA and host POU2F1/OCT1. During initiation, the polymerase covalently couples the first dCTP with Ser- 580 of pTP. The terminal protein stimulates the template activity over 20 fold compared to protein-free templates. Neo-synthesized viral genomes are linked to two preterminal prot
   6446..6535    +  intron         chimeric intron (fragment): chimera between introns from adenovirus and immunoglobulin heavy chain genes
   6554..6600    +  CDS            IgH signal sequence (fragment): signal sequence from the mouse immunoglobulin heavy chain variable region
   6631..7692    +  CDS            WNT11: WNT11_HUMAN - Experimental evidence at protein level: Swiss-Prot protein existence level 1. Ligand for members of the frizzled family of seven transmembrane receptors. Probable developmental protein. May be a signaling molecule which affects the development of discrete regions of tissues. Is likely to signal over only few cell diameters. From Homo sapiens (Human).
   7633..553     +  CDS            Cd4 (fragment) (across the origin): CD4_RAT - Experimental evidence at protein level: Swiss-Prot protein existence level 1. Integral membrane glycoprotein that plays an essential role in the immune response and serves multiple functions in responses against both external and internal offenses. In T-cells, functions primarily as a coreceptor for MHC class II molecule:peptide complex. The antigens presented by class II peptides are derived from extracellular proteins while class I peptides are derived from cytosolic proteins. Interacts simultaneously with the T-cell receptor (TCR) and the MHC class II presented by antigen presenti
>Addgene plasmid #53430 | WNT11-bio-His | depositor full sequence | sequence record 83220 | WNT11-bio-His sequence 7700 bps
GTCGACCTCCATCACGGCCTATAAGAGTGAGGGGGAGTCAGCGGAGTTCTCCTTCCCACTCAACCTTGGA
GAGGAAAGCCTGCAGGGAGAGTTGAGATGGAAGGCAGAGAAGGCTCCTTCTTCCCAGTCCTGGATCACCT
TCTCCCTAAAGAACCAAAAGGTGTCTGTGCAGAAGTCTACTAGCAACCCCAAGTTCCAGCTGTCCGAAAC
GCTCCCACTCACCCTTCAGATACCCCAGGTCTCCCTTCAGTTTGCTGGTTCTGGCAACCTGACCCTGACT
CTGGACAGAGGGATACTGTATCAGGAAGTGAACCTGGTGGTGATGAAAGTGACTCAGCCCGACAGCAACA
CTTTGACCTGTGAGGTGATGGGACCCACCTCACCCAAGATGAGACTGATCTTGAAGCAGGAGAATCAGGA
GGCCAGGGTCTCCAGGCAGGAGAAAGTGATTCAAGTGCAGGCCCCTGAAGCAGGGGTGTGGCAATGTCTA
CTGAGTGAAGGTGAAGAGGTCAAGATGGACTCCAAGATCCAGGTTTTATCCAAAGGGTTGAATTCCGGCA
GCCTGCACCACATCCTGGACGCCCAGAAGATGCTGTGGAACCACAGGGACAGGAACCTGCCTCCTCTGGC
CCCTCTGGGCCCCCACCACCATCACCACCATTGAGTCTAGACACGTGATTAATTAAGGATCCCCCGACCT
CGACCTCTGGCTAATAAAGGAAATTTATTTTCATTGCAATAGTGTGTTGGAATTTTTTGTGTCTCTCACT
CGGAAGGACATATGGGAGGGCAAATCATTTGGTCGAGATCCCTCGGAGATCTCTAGCTAGAGGATCGATC
CCCGCCCCGGACGAACTAAACCTGACTACGACATCTCTGCCCCTTCTTCGCGGGGCAGTGCATGTAATCC
CTTCAGTTGGTTGGTACAACTTGCCAACTGGGCCCTGTTCCACATGTGACACGGGGGGGGACCAAACACA
AAGGGGTTCTCTGACTGTAGTTGACATCCTTATAAATGGATGTGCACATTTGCCAACACTGAGTGGCTTT
CATCCTGGAGCAGACTTTGCAGTCTGTGGACTGCAACACAACATTGCCTTTATGTGTAACTCTTGGCTGA
AGCTCTTACACCAATGCTGGGGGACATGTACCTCCCAGGGGCCCAGGAAGACTACGGGAGGCTACACCAA
CGTCAATCAGAGGGGCCTGTGTAGCTACCGATAAGCGGACCCTCAAGAGGGCATTAGCAATAGTGTTTAT
AAGGCCCCCTTGTTAACCCTAAACGGGTAGCATATGCTTCCCGGGTAGTAGTATATACTATCCAGACTAA
CCCTAATTCAATAGCATATGTTACCCAACGGGAAGCATATGCTATCGAATTAGGGTTAGTAAAAGGGTCC
TAAGGAACAGCGATATCTCCCACCCCATGAGCTGTCACGGTTTTATTTACATGGGGTCAGGATTCCACGA
GGGTAGTGAACCATTTTAGTCACAAGGGCAGTGGCTGAAGATCAAGGAGCGGGCAGTGAACTCTCCTGAA
TCTTCGCCTGCTTCTTCATTCTCCTTCGTTTAGCTAATAGAATAACTGCTGAGTTGTGAACAGTAAGGTG
TATGTGAGGTGCTCGAAAACAAGGTTTCAGGTGACGCCCCCAGAATAAAATTTGGACGGGGGGTTCAGTG
GTGGCATTGTGCTATGACACCAATATAACCCTCACAAACCCCTTGGGCAATAAATACTAGTGTAGGAATG
AAACATTCTGAATATCTTTAACAATAGAAATCCATGGGGTGGGGACAAGCCGTAAAGACTGGATGTCCAT
CTCACACGAATTTATGGCTATGGGCAACACATAATCCTAGTGCAATATGATACTGGGGTTATTAAGATGT
GTCCCAGGCAGGGACCAAGACAGGTGAACCATGTTGTTACACTCTATTTGTAACAAGGGGAAAGAGAGTG
GACGCCGACAGCAGCGGACTCCACTGGTTGTCTCTAACACCCCCGAAAATTAAACGGGGCTCCACGCCAA
TGGGGCCCATAAACAAAGACAAGTGGCCACTCTTTTTTTTGAAATTGTGGAGTGGGGGCACGCGTCAGCC
CCCACACGCCGCCCTGCGGTTTTGGACTGTAAAATAAGGGTGTAATAACTTGGCTGATTGTAACCCCGCT
AACCACTGCGGTCAAACCACTTGCCCACAAAACCACTAATGGCACCCCGGGGAATACCTGCATAAGTAGG
TGGGCGGGCCAAGATAGGGGCGCGATTGCTGCGATCTGGAGGACAAATTACACACACTTGCGCCTGAGCG
CCAAGCACAGGGTTGTTGGTCCTCATATTCACGAGGTCGCTGAGAGCACGGTGGGCTAATGTTGCCATGG
GTAGCATATACTACCCAAATATCTGGATAGCATATGCTATCCTAATCTATATCTGGGTAGCATAGGCTAT
CCTAATCTATATCTGGGTAGCATATGCTATCCTAATCTATATCTGGGTAGTATATGCTATCCTAATTTAT
ATCTGGGTAGCATAGGCTATCCTAATCTATATCTGGGTAGCATATGCTATCCTAATCTATATCTGGGTAG
TATATGCTATCCTAATCTGTATCCGGGTAGCATATGCTATCCTAATAGAGATTAGGGTAGTATATGCTAT
CCTAATTTATATCTGGGTAGCATATACTACCCAAATATCTGGATAGCATATGCTATCCTAATCTATATCT
GGGTAGCATATGCTATCCTAATCTATATCTGGGTAGCATAGGCTATCCTAATCTATATCTGGGTAGCATA
TGCTATCCTAATCTATATCTGGGTAGTATATGCTATCCTAATTTATATCTGGGTAGCATAGGCTATCCTA
ATCTATATCTGGGTAGCATATGCTATCCTAATCTATATCTGGGTAGTATATGCTATCCTAATCTGTATCC
GGGTAGCATATGCTATCCTCATGATAAGCTGTCAAACATGAGAATTTTCTTGAAGACGAAAGGGCCTCGT
GATACGCCTATTTTTATAGGTTAATGTCATGATAATAATGGTTTCTTAGACGTCAGGTGGCACTTTTCGG
GGAAATGTGCGCGGAACCCCTATTTGTTTATTTTTCTAAATACATTCAAATATGTATCCGCTCATGAGAC
AATAACCCTGATAAATGCTTCAATAATATTGAAAAAGGAAGAGTATGAGTATTCAACATTTCCGTGTCGC
CCTTATTCCCTTTTTTGCGGCATTTTGCCTTCCTGTTTTTGCTCACCCAGAAACGCTGGTGAAAGTAAAA
GATGCTGAAGATCAGTTGGGTGCACGAGTGGGTTACATCGAACTGGATCTCAACAGCGGTAAGATCCTTG
AGAGTTTTCGCCCCGAAGAACGTTTTCCAATGATGAGCACTTTTAAAGTTCTGCTATGTGGCGCGGTATT
ATCCCGTGTTGACGCCGGGCAAGAGCAACTCGGTCGCCGCATACACTATTCTCAGAATGACTTGGTTGAG
TACTCACCAGTCACAGAAAAGCATCTTACGGATGGCATGACAGTAAGAGAATTATGCAGTGCTGCCATAA
CCATGAGTGATAACACTGCGGCCAACTTACTTCTGACAACGATCGGAGGACCGAAGGAGCTAACCGCTTT
TTTGCACAACATGGGGGATCATGTAACTCGCCTTGATCGTTGGGAACCGGAGCTGAATGAAGCCATACCA
AACGACGAGCGTGACACCACGATGCCTGCAGCAATGGCAACAACGTTGCGCAAACTATTAACTGGCGAAC
TACTTACTCTAGCTTCCCGGCAACAATTAATAGACTGGATGGAGGCGGATAAAGTTGCAGGACCACTTCT
GCGCTCGGCCCTTCCGGCTGGCTGGTTTATTGCTGATAAATCTGGAGCCGGTGAGCGTGGGTCTCGCGGT
ATCATTGCAGCACTGGGGCCAGATGGTAAGCCCTCCCGTATCGTAGTTATCTACACGACGGGGAGTCAGG
CAACTATGGATGAACGAAATAGACAGATCGCTGAGATAGGTGCCTCACTGATTAAGCATTGGTAACTGTC
AGACCAAGTTTACTCATATATACTTTAGATTGATTTAAAACTTCATTTTTAATTTAAAAGGATCTAGGTG
AAGATCCTTTTTGATAATCTCATGACCAAAATCCCTTAACGTGAGTTTTCGTTCCACTGAGCGTCAGACC
CCGTAGAAAAGATCAAAGGATCTTCTTGAGATCCTTTTTTTCTGCGCGTAATCTGCTGCTTGCAAACAAA
AAAACCACCGCTACCAGCGGTGGTTTGTTTGCCGGATCAAGAGCTACCAACTCTTTTTCCGAAGGTAACT
GGCTTCAGCAGAGCGCAGATACCAAATACTGTTCTTCTAGTGTAGCCGTAGTTAGGCCACCACTTCAAGA
ACTCTGTAGCACCGCCTACATACCTCGCTCTGCTAATCCTGTTACCAGTGGCTGCTGCCAGTGGCGATAA
GTCGTGTCTTACCGGGTTGGACTCAAGACGATAGTTACCGGATAAGGCGCAGCGGTCGGGCTGAACGGGG
GGTTCGTGCACACAGCCCAGCTTGGAGCGAACGACCTACACCGAACTGAGATACCTACAGCGTGAGCTAT
GAGAAAGCGCCACGCTTCCCGAAGGGAGAAAGGCGGACAGGTATCCGGTAAGCGGCAGGGTCGGAACAGG
AGAGCGCACGAGGGAGCTTCCAGGGGGAAACGCCTGGTATCTTTATAGTCCTGTCGGGTTTCGCCACCTC
TGACTTGAGCGTCGATTTTTGTGATGCTCGTCAGGGGGGCGGAGCCTATGGAAAAACGCCAGCAACGCGG
CCTTTTTACGGTTCCTGGCCTTTTGCTGGCCTTTTGCTCACATGTTCTTTCCTGCGTTATCCCCTGATTC
TGTGGATAACCGTATTACCGCCTTTGAGTGAGCTGATACCGCTCGCCGCAGCCGAACGACCGAGCGCAGC
GAGTCAGTGAGCGAGGAAGCGGAAGAGCGCCCAATACGCAAACCGCCTCTCCCCGCGCGTTGGCCGATTC
ATTAATGCAGCTGGCACGACAGGTTTCCCGACTGGAAAGCGGGCAGTGAGCGCAACGCAATTAATGTGAG
TTAGCTCACTCATTAGGCACCCCAGGCTTTACACTTTATGCTTCCGGCTCGTATGTTGTGTGGAATTGTG
AGCGGATAACAATTTCACACAGGAAACAGCTATGACCATGATTACGCCAAGCTCTAGCTAGAGGTCGACC
AATTCTCATGTTTGACAGCTTATCATCGCAGATCCGGGCAACGTTGTTGCCATTGCTGCAGGCGCAGAAC
TGGTAGGTATGGAAGATCTATACATTGAATCAATATTGGCAATTAGCCATATTAGTCATTGGTTATATAG
CATAAATCAATATTGGCTATTGGCCATTGCATACGTTGTATCTATATCATAATATGTACATTTATATTGG
CTCATGTCCAATATGACCGCCATGTTGACATTGATTATTGACTAGTTATTAATAGTAATCAATTACGGGG
TCATTAGTTCATAGCCCATATATGGAGTTCCGCGTTACATAACTTACGGTAAATGGCCCGCCTGGCTGAC
CGCCCAACGACCCCCGCCCATTGACGTCAATAATGACGTATGTTCCCATAGTAACGCCAATAGGGACTTT
CCATTGACGTCAATGGGTGGAGTATTTACGGTAAACTGCCCACTTGGCAGTACATCAAGTGTATCATATG
CCAAGTCCGCCCCCTATTGACGTCAATGACGGTAAATGGCCCGCCTGGCATTATGCCCAGTACATGACCT
TACGGGACTTTCCTACTTGGCAGTACATCTACGTATTAGTCATCGCTATTACCATGGTGATGCGGTTTTG
GCAGTACACCAATGGGCGTGGATAGCGGTTTGACTCACGGGGATTTCCAAGTCTCCACCCCATTGACGTC
AATGGGAGTTTGTTTTGGCACCAAAATCAACGGGACTTTCCAAAATGTCGTAATAACCCCGCCCCGTTGA
CGCAAATGGGCGGTAGGCGTGTACGGTGGGAGGTCTATATAAGCAGAGCTCGTTTAGTGAACCGTCAGAT
CCTCACTCTCTTCCGCATCGCTGTCTGCGAGGGCCAGCTGTTGGGCTCGCGGTTGAGGACAAACTCTTCG
CGGTCTTTCCAGTACTCTTGGATCGGAAACCCGTCGGCCTCCGAACGGTACTCCGCCACCGAGGGACCTG
AGCGAGTCCGCATCGACCGGATCGGAAAACCTCTCGAGAAAGGCGTCTAACCAGTCACAGTCGCAAGGTA
GGCTGAGCACCGTGGCGGGCGGCAGCGGGTGGCGGTCGGGGTTGTTTCTGGCGGAGGTGCTGCTGATGAT
GTAATTAAAGTAGGCGGTCTTGAGACGGCGGATGGTCGAGGTGAGGTGTGGCAGGCTTGAGATCCAGCTG
TTGGGGTGAGTACTCCCTCTCAAAAGCGGGCATTACTTCTGCGCTAAGATTGTCAGTTTCCAAAAACGAG
GAGGATTTGATATTCACCTGGCCCGATCTGGCCATACACTTGAGTGACAATGACATCCACTTTGCCTTTC
TCTCCACAGGTGTCCACTCCCAGGTCCAAGTTTAAACTGCGGCCGCCACCATGGCTGCTAGACCCCAGGT
CTGCGAGGCCCTGCTGTTTGCCCTGGCCCTGCAGACCGGCGTGTGCTACGGCATCAAGTGGCTGGCCCTG
AGCAAGACACCTAGCGCCCTGGCTCTGAACCAGACCCAGCACTGCAAGCAGCTGGAAGGCCTGGTGTCTG
CCCAGGTGCAGCTGTGCAGATCCAACCTGGAACTGATGCACACCGTGGTGCACGCCGCCAGAGAAGTGAT
GAAGGCCTGCAGACGGGCCTTCGCCGACATGCGGTGGAACTGCAGCAGCATCGAGCTGGCCCCCAACTAT
CTGCTGGACCTGGAACGGGGCACCAGAGAAAGCGCCTTCGTGTACGCCCTGAGCGCCGCTGCCATCAGCC
ATGCCATTGCCAGAGCCTGCACCAGCGGCGATCTGCCTGGCTGTAGCTGTGGCCCTGTGCCTGGCGAACC
TCCCGGCCCTGGCAATAGATGGGGCGGCTGCGCCGACAATCTGAGCTACGGCCTGCTGATGGGCGCCAAG
TTCAGCGACGCCCCCATGAAAGTGAAGAAAACCGGCAGCCAGGCCAACAAGCTGATGCGGCTGCACAACA
GCGAAGTGGGCAGACAGGCCCTGAGAGCCAGCCTGGAAATGAAGTGCAAGTGCCACGGCGTGAGCGGCAG
CTGCAGCATCCGGACCTGTTGGAAGGGCCTGCAGGAACTGCAGGACGTCGCCGCCGACCTGAAAACCAGA
TACCTGAGCGCCACCAAGGTGGTGCACCGGCCCATGGGAACAAGAAAGCACCTGGTCCCCAAGGACCTGG
ACATCCGGCCCGTGAAGGACAGCGAGCTGGTGTATCTGCAGAGCAGCCCCGACTTCTGCATGAAGAACGA
GAAAGTGGGCAGCCACGGCACCCAGGACCGGCAGTGCAACAAGACCAGCAACGGCAGCGACAGCTGCGAC
CTGATGTGCTGCGGCAGAGGCTACAACCCCTACACCGACCGGGTGGTGGAGCGGTGCCACTGCAAGTACC
ACTGGTGCTGCTACGTGACCTGTCGGAGATGCGAGCGGACCGTGGAGAGATATGTGTGCAAAGGCGCGCC
