>Addgene plasmid #53430 | WNT11-bio-His | addgene partial sequence | sequence record 94023 | pMT2-F 5'-TTGCCTTTCTCTCCACAGGT-3'
GCGGCCGCCACCATGGCTGCTAGACCCCAGGTCTGCGAGGCCCTGCTGTTTGCCCTGGCCCTGCAGACCG
GCGTGTGCTACGGCATCAAGTGGCTGGCCCTGAGCAAGACACCTAGCGCCCTGGCTCTGAACCAGACCCA
GCACTGCAAGCAGCTGGAAGGCCTGGTGTCTGCCCAGGTGCAGCTGTGCAGATCCAACCTGGAACTGATG
CACACCGTGGTGCACGCCGCCAGAGAAGTGATGAAGGCCTGCAGACGGGCCTTCGCCGACATGCGGTGGA
ACTGCAGCAGCATCGAGCTGGCCCCCAACTATCTGCTGGACCTGGAACGGGGCACCAGAGAAAGCGCCTT
CGTGTACGCCCTGAGCGCCGCTGCCATCAGCCATGCCATTGCCAGAGCCTGCACCAGCGGCGATCTGCCT
GGCTGTAGCTGTGGCCCTGTGCCTGGCGAACCTCCCGGCCCTGGCAATAGATGGGGCGGCTGCGCCGACA
ATCTGAGCTACGGCCTGCTGATGGGCGCCAAGTTCAGCGACGCCCCCATGAAAGTGAAGAAAACCGGCAG
CCAGGCCAACAAGCTGATGCGGCTGCACAACAGCGAAGTGGGCAGACAGGCCCTGAGAGCCAGCCTGGAA
ATGAAGTGCAAGTGCCACGGCGTGAGCGGCAGCTGCAGCATCCGGACCTGTTGGAAGGGCCTGCAGGAAC
TGCAGGACGTCGCCGCCGACCTGAAAACCAGATACCTGAGCGCCACCAAGGTGGTGCACCGGCCCATGGG
AACAAGAA
