>Addgene plasmid #53430 | WNT11-bio-His | addgene partial sequence | sequence record 94158 | rb_glob_PA_term-R 5'-CCCATATGTCCTTCCGAGTG-3'
AATAAATTTCCTTTATTAGCCAGAGGTCGAGGTCGGGGGATCCTTAATTAATCACGTGTCTAGACTCAAT
GGTGGTGATGGTGGTGGGGGCCCAGAGGGGCCAGAGGAGGCAGGTTCCTGTCCCTGTGGTTCCACAGCAT
CTTCTGGGCGTCCAGGATGTGGTGCAGGCTGCCGGAATTCAACCCTTTGGATAAAACCTGGATCTTGGAG
TCCATCTTGACCTCTTCACCTTCACTCAGTAGACATTGCCACACCCCTGCTTCAGGGGCCTGCACTTGAA
TCACTTTCTCCTGCCTGGAGACCCTGGCCTCCTGATTCTCCTGCTTCAAGATCAGTCTCATCTTGGGTGA
GGTGGGTCCCATCACCTCACAGGTCAAAGTGTTGCTGTCGGGCTGAGTCACTTTCATCACCACCAGGTTC
ACTTCCTGATACAGTATCCCTCTGTCCAGAGTCAGGGTCAGGTTGCCAGAACCAGCAAACTGAAGGGAGA
CCTGGGGTATCTGAAGGGTGAGTGGGAGCGTTTCGGACAGCTGGAACTTGGGGTTGCTAGTAGACTTCTG
CACAGACACCTTTTGGTTCTTTAGGGAGAAGGTGATCCAGGACTGGGAAGAAGGAGCCTTCTCTGCCTTC
CATCTCAACTCTCCCTGCAGGCTTTCCTCTCCAAGGTTGAGTGGGAAGGAGAACTCCGCTGACTCCCCCT
CACTCTTATAGGCCGTGATGGAGGTCGACGGCGCGCCTTTGCACACATATCTCTCCACGGTCCGCTCGCA
TCTCCGACAGGTCACGTAGCAGCACCAGTGGTACTTGCAGTGGCACCGCTCCACCACCCGGTCGGTGTAG
GGGTTGTAGCCTCTGCCGCAGCACATCAGGTCGCAGCTGTCGCTGCCGTTGCTGGTCTTGTTGCACTGCC
GG
